>Addgene plasmid #91637 | pPN130 | addgene full sequence | sequence record 180350 | Addgene NGS Result
GAGGGCCTATTTCCCATGATTCCTTCATATTTGCATATACGATACAAGGCTGTTAGAGAGATAATTGGAA
TTAATTTGACTGTAAACACAAAGATATTAGTACAAAATACGTGACGTAGAAAGTAATAATTTCTTGGGTA
GTTTGCAGTTTTAAAATTATGTTTTAAAATGGACTATCATATGCTTACCGTAACTTGAAAGTATTTCGAT
TTCTTGGCTTTATATATCTTGTGGAAAGGACGAAACACCGAAACCATGGTGTTTTCCCCCGTTTTAGAGC
TAGAAATAGCAAGTTAAAATAAGGCTAGTCCGTTATCAACTTGAAAAAGTGGCACCGAGTCGGTGCTTTT
TTAAGCTTGGCGTAATCATGGTCATAGCTGTTTCCTGTGTGAAATTGTTATCCGCTCACAATTCCACACA
ACATACGAGCCGGAAGCATAAAGTGTAAAGCCTGGGGTGCCTAATGAGTGAGCTAACTCACATTAATTGC
GTTGCGCTCACTGCCCGCTTTCCAGTCGGGAAACCTGTCGTGCCAGCTGCATTAATGAATCGGCCAACGC
GCGGGGAGAGGCGGTTTGCGTATTGGGCGCTCTTCCGCTTCCTCGCTCACTGACTCGCTGCGCTCGGTCG
TTCGGCTGCGGCGAGCGGTATCAGCTCACTCAAAGGCGGTAATACGGTTATCCACAGAATCAGGGGATAA
CGCAGGAAAGAACATGTGAGCAAAAGGCCAGCAAAAGGCCAGGAACCGTAAAAAGGCCGCGTTGCTGGCG
TTTTTCCATAGGCTCCGCCCCCCTGACGAGCATCACAAAAATCGACGCTCAAGTCAGAGGTGGCGAAACC
CGACAGGACTATAAAGATACCAGGCGTTTCCCCCTGGAAGCTCCCTCGTGCGCTCTCCTGTTCCGACCCT
GCCGCTTACCGGATACCTGTCCGCCTTTCTCCCTTCGGGAAGCGTGGCGCTTTCTCATAGCTCACGCTGT
AGGTATCTCAGTTCGGTGTAGGTCGTTCGCTCCAAGCTGGGCTGTGTGCACGAACCCCCCGTTCAGCCCG
ACCGCTGCGCCTTATCCGGTAACTATCGTCTTGAGTCCAACCCGGTAAGACACGACTTATCGCCACTGGC
AGCAGCCACTGGTAACAGGATTAGCAGAGCGAGGTATGTAGGCGGTGCTACAGAGTTCTTGAAGTGGTGG
CCTAACTACGGCTACACTAGAAGAACAGTATTTGGTATCTGCGCTCTGCTGAAGCCAGTTACCTTCGGAA
AAAGAGTTGGTAGCTCTTGATCCGGCAAACAAACCACCGCTGGTAGCGGTGGTTTTTTTGTTTGCAAGCA
GCAGATTACGCGCAGAAAAAAAGGATCTCAAGAAGATCCTTTGATCTTTTCTACGGGGTCTGACGCTCAG
TGGAACGAAAACTCACGTTAAGGGATTTTGGTCATGAGATTATCAAAAAGGATCTTCACCTAGATCCTTT
TAAATTAAAAATGAAGTTTTAAATCAATCTAAAGTATATATGAGTAAACTTGGTCTGACAGTTACCAATG
CTTAATCAGTGAGGCACCTATCTCAGCGATCTGTCTATTTCGTTCATCCATAGTTGCCTGACTCCCCGTC
GTGTAGATAACTACGATACGGGAGGGCTTACCATCTGGCCCCAGTGCTGCAATGATACCGCGAGACCCAC
GCTCACCGGCTCCAGATTTATCAGCAATAAACCAGCCAGCCGGAAGGGCCGAGCGCAGAAGTGGTCCTGC
AACTTTATCCGCCTCCATCCAGTCTATTAATTGTTGCCGGGAAGCTAGAGTAAGTAGTTCGCCAGTTAAT
AGTTTGCGCAACGTTGTTGCCATTGCTACAGGCATCGTGGTGTCACGCTCGTCGTTTGGTATGGCTTCAT
TCAGCTCCGGTTCCCAACGATCAAGGCGAGTTACATGATCCCCCATGTTGTGCAAAAAAGCGGTTAGCTC
CTTCGGTCCTCCGATCGTTGTCAGAAGTAAGTTGGCCGCAGTGTTATCACTCATGGTTATGGCAGCACTG
CATAATTCTCTTACTGTCATGCCATCCGTAAGATGCTTTTCTGTGACTGGTGAGTACTCAACCAAGTCAT
TCTGAGAATAGTGTATGCGGCGACCGAGTTGCTCTTGCCCGGCGTCAATACGGGATAATACCGCGCCACA
TAGCAGAACTTTAAAAGTGCTCATCATTGGAAAACGTTCTTCGGGGCGAAAACTCTCAAGGATCTTACCG
CTGTTGAGATCCAGTTCGATGTAACCCACTCGTGCACCCAACTGATCTTCAGCATCTTTTACTTTCACCA
GCGTTTCTGGGTGAGCAAAAACAGGAAGGCAAAATGCCGCAAAAAAGGGAATAAGGGCGACACGGAAATG
TTGAATACTCATACTCTTCCTTTTTCAATATTATTGAAGCATTTATCAGGGTTATTGTCTCATGAGCGGA
TACATATTTGAATGTATTTAGAAAAATAAACAAATAGGGGTTCCGCGCACATTTCCCCGAAAAGTGCCAC
CTGACGTCTAAGAAACCATTATTATCATGACATTAACCTATAAAAATAGGCGTATCACGAGGCCCTTTCG
TCTCGCGCGTTTCGGTGATGACGGTGAAAACCTCTGACACATGCAGCTCCCGGAGACGGTCACAGCTTGT
CTGTAAGCGGATGCCGGGAGCAGACAAGCCCGTCAGGGCGCGTCAGCGGGTGTTGGCGGGTGTCGGGGCT
GGCTTAACTATGCGGCATCAGAGCAGATTGTACTGAGAGTGCACCATATGCGGTGTGAAATACCGCACAG
ATGCGTAAGGAGAAAATACCGCATCAGGCGCCATTCGCCATTCAGGCTGCGCAACTGTTGGGAAGGGCGA
TCGGTGCGGGCCTCTTCGCTATTACGCCAGCTGGCGAAAGGGGGATGTGCTGCAAGGCGATTAAGTTGGG
TAACGCCAGGGTTTTCCCAGTCACGACGTTGTAAAACGACGGCCAGTGAATTCGAGCTCGGTACCCGGGG
ATCCGTTAATTAA
Features (pLannotate 1.2.2; 13 found; start..end, strand, type, name):
      1..241     +  promoter       U6 promoter: RNA polymerase III promoter for human U6 snRNA
    271..346     +  misc_RNA       gRNA scaffold: guide RNA scaffold for the Streptococcus pyogenes CRISPR/Cas9 system
    395..411     -  protein_bind   lac operator: The lac repressor binds to the lac operator to inhibit transcription in E. coli. This inhibition can be relieved by adding lactose or isopropyl-β-D-thiogalactopyranoside (IPTG). lac repressor encoded by lacI
    419..449     -  promoter       lac promoter: promoter for the E. coli lac operon
    464..485     -  protein_bind   CAP binding site: CAP binding activates transcription in the presence of cAMP. E. coli catabolite activator protein
    498..590     -  CDS            lacI (fragment): lac repressor; lacI; The lac repressor binds to the lac operator to inhibit transcription in E. coli. This inhibition can be relieved by adding lactose or isopropyl-β-D-thiogalactopyranoside (IPTG).
    773..1361    -  rep_origin     ori: high-copy-number ColE1/pMB1/pBR322/pUC origin of replication
   1532..2392    -  CDS            AmpR: β-lactamase; bla; confers resistance to ampicillin, carbenicillin, and related antibiotics
   2393..2497    -  promoter       AmpR promoter: bla
   2592..2627    +  CDS            rop (fragment): Rop protein, which maintains plasmids at low copy number; rop
   2729..2828    +  misc_feature   bom (fragment): basis of mobility region from pBR322
   2834..2991    -  CDS            lacZα (fragment): LacZα fragment of β-galactosidase; lacZ fragment
   2988..3014    +  misc_feature   MCS (fragment): pUC18/19 multiple cloning site
