[The description below was written by a language model from this plasmid's Addgene catalogue record and pLannotate feature annotations shown in this document.]
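Description:
pPN130 is a small (about 3.0 kb) CRISPR guide RNA expression plasmid built on a pUC19 backbone carrying a U6 promoter cassette. It is propagated in E. coli from the high-copy ColE1/pUC origin of replication and selected with ampicillin through the β-lactamase (AmpR) gene and its native promoter. The remaining annotated elements are pUC19 remnants with no role in the payload: the lac promoter, operator and CAP binding site, together with fragments of lacI, lacZα, rop, bom and the multiple cloning site. The plasmid carries no mammalian selection marker, reporter or Cas9 coding sequence, so the nuclease has to be supplied from a separate source.

The functional unit is a human U6 RNA polymerase III promoter followed by a roughly 20-nucleotide spacer targeting human MAD1L1 (also known as MAD1), which lies in the short unannotated gap between the promoter and the Streptococcus pyogenes Cas9 guide RNA scaffold. The spacer was inserted between two BbsI sites, both destroyed in the process, as is typical of type IIS oligo cloning into guide vectors. Transcription from U6 produces a complete single guide RNA that directs SpCas9 to the MAD1L1 locus. According to the record, the plasmid's purpose is to express an sgRNA against human MAD1L1, and the associated work describes a scaled framework for CRISPR editing of human pluripotent stem cells to study psychiatric disease. This suggests the plasmid is delivered transiently alongside Cas9 to edit this gene in such cells.
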