Addgene plasmid #91637: pPN130
Purpose: Express sgRNA targeting human MAD1L1
Depositing lab: Lindy Barrett. Depositing organization: Broad Institute. Publication: A Scaled Framework for CRISPR Editing of Human Pluripotent Stem Cells to Study Psychiatric Disease. Hazelbaker DZ, Beccard A, Bara AM, Dabkowski N, Messana A, Mazzucato P, Lam D, Manning D, Eggan K, Barrett LE. Stem Cell Reports. 2017 Oct 10;9(4):1315-1327. doi: 10.1016/j.stemcr.2017.09.006. PubMed 29020615.
Backbone
  Vector backbone: pUC19-U6 promoter
  Vector type: CRISPR
Growth in bacteria
  Bacterial resistance: Ampicillin, 100 μg/mL
  Growth temperature: 37°C
  Growth strain: DH5alpha
  Copy number: High Copy
Gene/Insert
  Gene/Insert name: MAD1L1 (alt name: NM_003550.2)
  gRNA/shRNA sequence: AAACCATGGTGTTTTCCCCC
  Species: H. sapiens (human)
  Insert size (bp): 21
  Entrez Gene: MAD1L1 (a.k.a. MAD1, MVA7, PIG9, TP53I9, TXBP181)
  Promoter: U6
  Cloning method: Restriction Enzyme; 5′ cloning site BbsI (destroyed during cloning); 3′ cloning site BbsI (destroyed during cloning)
  Sequencing primers: 5′ M13F (-21)
Terms and licenses: Academic/Nonprofit Terms; Industry Terms: Not Available to Industry
How to cite: pPN130 was a gift from Lindy Barrett (Addgene plasmid # 91637 ; http://n2t.net/addgene:91637 ; RRID:Addgene_91637)
